Addgene plasmid #143996: TFORF2051
Purpose: Lentiviral vector for overexpressing transcription factor ORFs with unique 24-bp barcodes. Barcodes facilitate identification of transcription factors in pooled screens.
Depositing lab: Feng Zhang. Depositing organization: Broad Institute. Publication: A transcription factor atlas of directed differentiation. Joung J, Ma S, Tay T, Geiger-Schuller KR, Kirchgatterer PC, Verdine VK, Guo B, Arias-Garcia MA, Allen WE, Singh A, Kuksenko O, Abudayyeh OO, Gootenberg JS, Fu Z, Macrae RK, Buenrostro JD, Regev A, Zhang F. Cell. 2023 Jan 5;186(1):209-229.e26. doi: 10.1016/j.cell.2022.11.026. PubMed 36608654.
Backbone
  Vector backbone: pLX_TRC317
  Backbone manufacturer: Broad Institute Genetic Perturbation Platform
  Backbone size w/o insert (bp): 8264
  Vector type: Mammalian Expression, Lentiviral
  Selectable markers: Puromycin
Growth in bacteria
  Bacterial resistance: Ampicillin, 100 μg/mL
  Growth temperature: 37°C
  Growth strain: NEB Stable
  Copy number: High Copy
Gene/Insert
  Gene/Insert name: ATF6B
  Species: H. sapiens (human)
  Insert size (bp): 2204
  Entrez Gene: ATF6B (a.k.a. CREB-RP, CREBL1, G13)
  Promoter: EF1a
  Cloning method: Unknown
  Sequencing primers: 5′ GGGTGGAGACTGAAGTTAGGCCAG; 3′ CACATAGCGTAAAAGGAGCAACATAG
Terms and licenses: Academic/Nonprofit Terms; Industry Terms: Not Available to Industry
Depositor comments: NM_001136153,ENST00000375201 . The transcription factor ORF portion of this plasmid was synthesized by Genewiz. Please test multiple small colonies in case of plasmid recombination. To make this collection available in a timely manner, a portion of this collection was not fully sequenced by Addgene. If an Addgene verified full plasmid sequence is not available, please contact us prior to placing an order to request the full sequence.
How to cite: TFORF2051 was a gift from Feng Zhang (Addgene plasmid # 143996 ; http://n2t.net/addgene:143996 ; RRID:Addgene_143996)
