[The description below was written by a language model from this plasmid's Addgene catalogue record and pLannotate feature annotations shown in this document.]
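Description:
TFORF2051 is a third-generation, self-inactivating lentiviral expression plasmid built on the pLX_TRC317 backbone and carrying the human ATF6B open reading frame, one member of a barcoded transcription factor ORF collection. It is propagated in E. coli through a high-copy ColE1/pUC-type origin with ampicillin resistance (AmpR), and the backbone also retains an f1 origin and remnants of a lac/lacZα cloning region flanked by T7 and T3 promoters. Because the plasmid contains repeated LTR sequences, the depositor warns that recombination can occur during propagation.

The viral portion begins with an RSV promoter fused to a truncated HIV-1 5' LTR, which drives Tat-independent production of genomic RNA in packaging cells. It is followed by the Ψ packaging signal with a partial gag sequence and the Rev response element for nuclear export of the unspliced transcript. Within the proviral region, an SV40 early promoter/origin segment sits upstream of the puromycin N-acetyltransferase gene, allowing selection of transduced mammalian cells. A cPPT/CTS element, which aids nuclear import of the reverse-transcribed genome, comes next, followed by the strong constitutive EF-1α promoter driving ATF6B. ATF6B encodes an ER-stress-responsive transcription factor of the unfolded protein response. A WPRE downstream of the ORF enhances transcript stability and expression, and the ΔU3 3' LTR inactivates the LTR promoter after integration; an SV40 poly(A) signal lies beyond it.

According to the record, each construct in the collection carries a unique 24-bp barcode. It is not annotated in the feature table, so its position is not stated. The barcode allows the overexpressed factor to be identified in pooled screens, such as those examining directed differentiation.
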