Features (pLannotate 1.2.2; 31 found; start..end, strand, type, name):
      5..231     +  promoter       RSV promoter: Rous sarcoma virus enhancer/promoter
    232..412     +  LTR            5' LTR (truncated): truncated 5' long terminal repeat (LTR) from HIV-1
    459..584     +  misc_feature   HIV-1 Ψ: packaging signal of human immunodeficiency virus type 1
    568..931     +  CDS            HIV-1 gag (fragment): gag protein from human immunodeficiency virus 1; gag
   1077..1310    +  misc_feature   RRE: The Rev response element (RRE) of HIV-1 allows for Rev-dependent mRNA export from the nucleus to the cytoplasm.
   1687..1713    +  CDS            Rev (fragment): human immunodeficiency virus 1 (HIV-1) Rev protein; rev; enhances nuclear export of unspliced and incompletely spliced viral mRNAs
   1720..1743    +  promoter       SV40 promoter (fragment): SV40 early promoter
   1744..1815    +  promoter       SV40 promoter (fragment): SV40 enhancer and early promoter
   1839..1974    +  rep_origin     SV40 ori: SV40 origin of replication
   2020..2616    +  CDS            PuroR (fragment): puromycin N-acetyltransferase; pac from Streptomyces; confers resistance to puromycin
   2665..2782    +  misc_feature   cPPT/CTS: central polypurine tract and central termination sequence of HIV-1
   2847..2913    +  CDS            small t antigen (fragment): SV40 (simian virus 40) small t antigen
   2920..4098    +  promoter       EF-1α promoter: strong constitutive promoter for human elongation factor EF-1α
   4115..6214    +  CDS            ATF6B: ATF6B_HUMAN - Also known as CREBL1, G13. Experimental evidence at protein level: Swiss-Prot protein existence level 1. [Processed cyclic AMP-dependent transcription factor ATF-6 beta]: Transcription factor that acts in the unfolded protein response (UPR) pathway by activating UPR target genes induced during ER stress (PubMed:11256944). Binds DNA on the 5'-CCAC[GA]-3' half of the ER stress response element (ERSE) (5'-CCAATN(9)CCAC[GA]-3') when NF-Y is bound to ERSE (PubMed:11256944). From Homo sapiens (Human).
   6230..6283    +  promoter       U6 promoter (fragment): RNA polymerase III promoter for human U6 snRNA
   6325..6913    +  misc_feature   WPRE: woodchuck hepatitis virus posttranscriptional regulatory element
   6964..6983    +  misc_feature   cPPT/CTS (fragment): central polypurine tract and central termination sequence of HIV-1
   6985..7218    +  LTR            3' LTR (ΔU3): self-inactivating 3' long terminal repeat (LTR) from HIV-1
   7296..7417    +  polyA_signal   SV40 poly(A) signal: SV40 polyadenylation signal
   7457..7592    +  rep_origin     SV40 ori: SV40 origin of replication
   7613..7631    -  promoter       T7 promoter: promoter for bacteriophage T7 RNA polymerase
   7639..7794    +  CDS            lacZα (fragment): LacZα fragment of β-galactosidase; lacZ fragment
   7799..8227    +  rep_origin     f1 ori (sequence partly withheld): f1 bacteriophage origin of replication; arrow indicates direction of (+) strand synthesis
   8280..8384    +  promoter       AmpR promoter: bla
   8385..9245    +  CDS            AmpR: β-lactamase; bla; confers resistance to ampicillin, carbenicillin, and related antibiotics
   9416..10004   +  rep_origin     ori: high-copy-number ColE1/pMB1/pBR322/pUC origin of replication
  10187..10279   +  CDS            lacI (fragment): lac repressor; lacI; The lac repressor binds to the lac operator to inhibit transcription in E. coli. This inhibition can be relieved by adding lactose or isopropyl-β-D-thiogalactopyranoside (IPTG).
  10292..10313   +  protein_bind   CAP binding site: CAP binding activates transcription in the presence of cAMP. E. coli catabolite activator protein
  10328..10358   +  promoter       lac promoter: promoter for the E. coli lac operon
  10366..10382   +  protein_bind   lac operator: The lac repressor binds to the lac operator to inhibit transcription in E. coli. This inhibition can be relieved by adding lactose or isopropyl-β-D-thiogalactopyranoside (IPTG). lac repressor encoded by lacI
  10427..10445   +  promoter       T3 promoter: promoter for bacteriophage T3 RNA polymerase
>Addgene plasmid #143996 | TFORF2051 | addgene full sequence | sequence record 400538 | Addgene NGS Result
TTAATGTAGTCTTATGCAATACTCTTGTAGTCTTGCAACATGGTAACGATGAGTTAGCAACATGCCTTAC
AAGGAGAGAAAAAGCACCGTGCATGCCGATTGGTGGAAGTAAGGTGGTACGATCGTGCCTTATTAGGAAG
GCAACAGACGGGTCTGACATGGATTGGACGAACCACTGAATTGCCGCATTGCAGAGATATTGTATTTAAG
TGCCTAGCTCGATACATAAACGGGTCTCTCTGGTTAGACCAGATCTGAGCCTGGGAGCTCTCTGGCTAAC
TAGGGAACCCACTGCTTAAGCCTCAATAAAGCTTGCCTTGAGTGCTTCAAGTAGTGTGTGCCCGTCTGTT
GTGTGACTCTGGTAACTAGAGATCCCTCAGACCCTTTTAGTCAGTGTGGAAAATCTCTAGCAGTGGCGCC
CGAACAGGGACTTGAAAGCGAAAGGGAAACCAGAGGAGCTCTCTCGACGCAGGACTCGGCTTGCTGAAGC
GCGCACGGCAAGAGGCGAGGGGCGGCGACTGGTGAGTACGCCAAAAATTTTGACTAGCGGAGGCTAGAAG
GAGAGAGATGGGTGCGAGAGCGTCAGTATTAAGCGGGGGAGAATTAGATCGCGATGGGAAAAAATTCGGT
TAAGGCCAGGGGGAAAGAAAAAATATAAATTAAAACATATAGTATGGGCAAGCAGGGAGCTAGAACGATT
CGCAGTTAATCCTGGCCTGTTAGAAACATCAGAAGGCTGTAGACAAATACTGGGACAGCTACAACCATCC
CTTCAGACAGGATCAGAAGAACTTAGATCATTATATAATACAGTAGCAACCCTCTATTGTGTGCATCAAA
GGATAGAGATAAAAGACACCAAGGAAGCTTTAGACAAGATAGAGGAAGAGCAAAACAAAAGTAAGACCAC
CGCACAGCAAGCGGCCGCTGATCTTCAGACCTGGAGGAGGAGATATGAGGGACAATTGGAGAAGTGAATT
ATATAAATATAAAGTAGTAAAAATTGAACCATTAGGAGTAGCACCCACCAAGGCAAAGAGAAGAGTGGTG
CAGAGAGAAAAAAGAGCAGTGGGAATAGGAGCTTTGTTCCTTGGGTTCTTGGGAGCAGCAGGAAGCACTA
TGGGCGCAGCGTCAATGACGCTGACGGTACAGGCCAGACAATTATTGTCTGGTATAGTGCAGCAGCAGAA
CAATTTGCTGAGGGCTATTGAGGCGCAACAGCATCTGTTGCAACTCACAGTCTGGGGCATCAAGCAGCTC
CAGGCAAGAATCCTGGCTGTGGAAAGATACCTAAAGGATCAACAGCTCCTGGGGATTTGGGGTTGCTCTG
GAAAACTCATTTGCACCACTGCTGTGCCTTGGAATGCTAGTTGGAGTAATAAATCTCTGGAACAGATTTG
GAATCACACGACCTGGATGGAGTGGGACAGAGAAATTAACAATTACACAAGCTTAATACACTCCTTAATT
GAAGAATCGCAAAACCAGCAAGAAAAGAATGAACAAGAATTATTGGAATTAGATAAATGGGCAAGTTTGT
GGAATTGGTTTAACATAACAAATTGGCTGTGGTATATAAAATTATTCATAATGATAGTAGGAGGCTTGGT
AGGTTTAAGAATAGTTTTTGCTGTACTTTCTATAGTGAATAGAGTTAGGCAGGGATATTCACCATTATCG
TTTCAGACCCACCTCCCAACCCCGAGGGGACCCATGCATTGCATCTCAATTAGTCAGCAACCAGGTGTGG
AAAGTCCCCAGGCTCCCCAGCAGGCAGAAGTATGCAAAGCATGCGTCTCAATTAGTCAGCAACCATAGTC
CCGCCCCTAACTCCGCCCATCCCGCCCCTAACTCCGCCCAGTTCCGCCCATTCTCCGCCCCATGGCTGAC
TAATTTTTTTTATTTATGCAGAGGCCGAGGCCGCCTCGGCCTCTGAGCTATTCCAGAAGTAGTGAGGAGG
CTTTTTTGGAGGCCTAGGCTTTTGCAAAAAGCTTTCTAGAGGTACCACCGGAGCTTACCATGACCGAGTA
CAAGCCCACGGTGCGCCTCGCCACCCGCGACGACGTCCCCAGGGCCGTACGCACCCTCGCCGCCGCGTTC
GCCGACTACCCCGCCACGCGCCACACCGTCGATCCGGACCGCCACATCGAGCGGGTCACCGAGCTGCAAG
AACTCTTCCTCACGCGCGTCGGGCTCGACATCGGCAAGGTGTGGGTCGCGGACGACGGCGCCGCCGTGGC
GGTCTGGACCACGCCGGAGAGCGTCGAAGCGGGGGCGGTGTTCGCCGAGATCGGCCCGCGCATGGCCGAG
TTGAGCGGTTCCCGGCTGGCCGCGCAGCAACAGATGGAAGGCCTCCTGGCGCCGCACCGGCCCAAGGAGC
CCGCGTGGTTCCTGGCCACCGTCGGCGTCTCGCCCGACCACCAGGGCAAGGGTCTGGGCAGCGCCGTCGT
GCTCCCCGGAGTGGAGGCGGCCGAGCGCGCCGGGGTGCCCGCCTTCCTGGAGACCTCCGCGCCCCGCAAC
CTCCCCTTCTACGAGCGGCTCGGCTTCACCGTCACCGCCGACGTCGAGGTGCCCGAAGGACCGCGCACCT
GGTGCATGACCCGCAAGCCCGGTGCCAGTTAACGAATTCTAGATCTTGAGACAAATGGCAGTATTCATCC
ACAATTTTAAAAGAAAAGGGGGGATTGGGGGGTACAGTGCAGGGGAAAGAATAGTAGACATAATAGCAAC
AGACATACAAACTAAAGAATTACAAAAACAAATTACAAAAATTCAAAATTTTCGGGTTTATTACAGGGAC
AGCAGAGATCCACTTTGGCGCCGGCTCGAGGCCTGCAGGTGCAAAGATGGATAAAGTTTTAAACAGAGAG
GAATCTTTGCAGCTAATGGACCTTCTAGGTCTTGAAAGGAGTGGGAATTGGCTCCGGTGCCCGTCAGTGG
GCAGAGCGCACATCGCCCACAGTCCCCGAGAAGTTGGGGGGAGGGGTCGGCAATTGAACCGGTGCCTAGA
GAAGGTGGCGCGGGGTAAACTGGGAAAGTGATGTCGTGTACTGGCTCCGCCTTTTTCCCGAGGGTGGGGG
AGAACCGTATATAAGTGCAGTAGTCGCCGTGAACGTTCTTTTTCGCAACGGGTTTGCCGCCAGAACACAG
GTAAGTGCCGTGTGTGGTTCCCGCGGGCCTGGCCTCTTTACGGGTTATGGCCCTTGCGTGCCTTGAATTA
CTTCCACCTGGCTGCAGTACGTGATTCTTGATCCCGAGCTTCGGGTTGGAAGTGGGTGGGAGAGTTCGAG
GCCTTGCGCTTAAGGAGCCCCTTCGCCTCGTGCTTGAGTTGAGGCCTGGCCTGGGCGCTGGGGCCGCCGC
GTGCGAATCTGGTGGCACCTTCGCGCCTGTCTCGCTGCTTTCGATAAGTCTCTAGCCATTTAAAATTTTT
GATGACCTGCTGCGACGCTTTTTTTCTGGCAAGATAGTCTTGTAAATGCGGGCCAAGATCTGCACACTGG
TATTTCGGTTTTTGGGGCCGCGGGCGGCGACGGGGCCCGTGCGTCCCAGCGCACATGTTCGGCGAGGCGG
GGCCTGCGAGCGCGGCCACCGAGAATCGGACGGGGGTAGTCTCAAGCTGGCCGGCCTGCTCTGGTGCCTG
GCCTCGCGCCGCCGTGTATCGCCCCGCCCTGGGCGGCAAGGCTGGCCCGGTCGGCACCAGTTGCGTGAGC
GGAAAGATGGCCGCTTCCCGGCCCTGCTGCAGGGAGCTCAAAATGGAGGACGCGGCGCTCGGGAGAGCGG
GCGGGTGAGTCACCCACACAAAGGAAAAGGGCCTTTCCGTCCTCAGCCGTCGCTTCATGTGACTCCACGG
AGTACCGGGCGCCGTCCAGGCACCTCGATTAGTTCTCGAGCTTTTGGAGTACGTCGTCTTTAGGTTGGGG
GGAGGGGTTTTATGCGATGGAGTTTCCCCACACTGAGTGGGTGGAGACTGAAGTTAGGCCAGCTTGGCAC
TTGATGTAATTCTCCTTGGAATTTGCCCTTTTTGAGTTTGGATCTTGGTTCATTCTCAAGCCTCAGACAG
TGGTTCAAAGTTTTTTTCTTCCATTTCAGGTGTCGTGAGGCTAGCACCGCCACCATGGCGGAGCTGATGC
TGCTCAGCGAGATTGCTGACCCGACGCGTTTCTTCACCGACAACCTGCTTAGCCCGGAGGACTGGGACAG
CACCTTGTATTCTGGCCTAGATGAAGTGGCCGAGGAGCAGACGCAGCTCTTCCGTTGCCCGGAGCAGGAT
GTCCCGTTTGACGGCAGCTCCCTGGACGTGGGGATGGATGTCAGCCCCTCTGAGCCCCCATGGGAACTCC
TGCCGATCTTCCCAGATCTTCAGGTGAAGTCTGAGCCATCTTCCCCCTGCTCTTCCTCCTCCCTCAGCTC
CGAGTCATCGCGTCTCTCCACAGAGCCATCCAGCGAGGCTCTTGGGGTAGGGGAGGTGCTCCATGTGAAG
ACAGAGTCCTTGGCACCCCCACTGTGTCTCCTGGGAGATGACCCAACATCCTCATTTGAAACCGTCCAGA
TCAACGTTATCCCCACCTCTGATGATTCCTCAGATGTCCAGACCAAGATAGAACCTGTCTCTCCATGTTC
TTCCGTCAACTCTGAGGCCTCCCTGCTCTCAGCCGACTCCTCCAGCCAGGCTTTTATAGGAGAGGAGGTC
CTGGAAGTGAAGACAGAGTCCCTGTCCCCTTCAGGATGCCTCCTGTGGGATGTCCCAGCCCCCTCACTTG
GAGCTGTCCAGATCAGCATGGGCCCATCCCTTGATGGCTCCTCAGGCAAAGCCCTGCCCACCCGGAAGCC
GCCACTGCAGCCCAAACCTGTAGTGCTAACCACTGTCCCAATGCCATCCAGAGCTGTGCCTCCCAGCACC
ACAGTCCTTCTGCAGTCCCTCGTCCAGCCACCCCCAGTGTCCCCAGTTGTCCTCATCCAGGGTGCTATTC
GAGTCCAGCCTGAAGGGCCGGCTCCCTCTCTACCACGGCCTGAGAGGAAGAGCATCGTTCCCGCTCCTAT
GCCTGGAAACTCCTGCCCGCCTGAAGTGGATGCAAAGCTGCTGAAGCGGCAGCAGCGAATGATCAAGAAC
CGGGAGTCAGCCTGCCAGTCCCGGAGAAAGAAGAAAGAGTATCTGCAGGGACTGGAGGCTCGGCTGCAAG
CAGTACTGGCTGACAACCAGCAGCTCCGCCGAGAGAATGCTGCCCTCCGGCGGCGGCTGGAGGCCCTGCT
GGCTGAAAACAGCGAGCTCAAGTTAGGGTCTGGAAACAGGAAGGTGGTCTGCATCATGGTCTTCCTTCTC
TTCATTGCCTTCAACTTTGGACCTGTCAGCATCAGTGAGCCTCCTTCAGCTCCCATCTCTCCTCGGATGA
ACAAGGGGGAGCCTCAACCCCGGAGACACTTGCTGGGGTTCTCAGAGCAAGAGCCAGTTCAGGGAGTTGA
ACCTCTCCAGGGGTCCTCCCAGGGCCCTAAGGAGCCCCAGCCCAGCCCCACAGACCAGCCCAGTTTCAGC
AACCTGACAGCCTTCCCTGGGGGCGCCAAGGAGCTACTACTAAGAGACCTAGACCAGCTCTTCCTCTCCT
CTGATTGCCGGCACTTCAACCGCACTGAGTCCCTGAGGCTTGCTGACGAGTTGAGTGGCTGGGTCCAGCG
CCACCAGAGAGGCCGGAGGAAGATCCCTCAGAGGGCCCAGGAGAGACAGAAGTCTCAGCCACGGAAGAAG
TCACCTCCAGTTAAGGCAGTCCCCATCCAACCCCCTGGACCCCCAGAAAGGGATTCTGTGGGCCAGCTGC
AACTATATCGCCACCCAGACCGTTCGCAGCCAGCATTCTTGGATGCAATTGACCGACGGGAAGACACATT
TTATGTTGTCTCTTTCCGAAGGGACCACCTGCTGCTCCCAGCCATCAGCCACAACAAGACCTCCCGGCCC
AAGATGTCCCTGGTGATGCCTGCCATGGCCCCCAATGAGACCCTGTCAGGCCGTGGGGCCCCGGGGGACT
ATGAGGAGATGATGCAGATCGAGTGTGAGGTCATGGACACCAGGGTGATTCACATCAAGACCTCCACAGT
GCCCCCCTCGCTCCGAAAACAGCCATCCCCAACCCCAGGCAATGCCACAGGTGGCCCCTTGCCAGTCTCT
GCAGCCAGCCAGGCCCACCAGGCCTCCCACCAGCCCCTCTACCTCAATCATCCCTAGTAATGAACTAGTC
CGTAACTTGAAAGTATTTCGATTTCTTGGCTTTATATATCTTGTGGAAAGGACGACATGTAATGAGTGCT
TAAATGAAAACGCGTTAAGTCGACAATCAACCTCTGGATTACAAAATTTGTGAAAGATTGACTGGTATTC
TTAACTATGTTGCTCCTTTTACGCTATGTGGATACGCTGCTTTAATGCCTTTGTATCATGCTATTGCTTC
CCGTATGGCTTTCATTTTCTCCTCCTTGTATAAATCCTGGTTGCTGTCTCTTTATGAGGAGTTGTGGCCC
GTTGTCAGGCAACGTGGCGTGGTGTGCACTGTGTTTGCTGACGCAACCCCCACTGGTTGGGGCATTGCCA
CCACCTGTCAGCTCCTTTCCGGGACTTTCGCTTTCCCCCTCCCTATTGCCACGGCGGAACTCATCGCCGC
CTGCCTTGCCCGCTGCTGGACAGGGGCTCGGCTGTTGGGCACTGACAATTCCGTGGTGTTGTCGGGGAAA
TCATCGTCCTTTCCTTGGCTGCTCGCCTGTGTTGCCACCTGGATTCTGCGCGGGACGTCCTTCTGCTACG
TCCCTTCGGCCCTCAATCCAGCGGACCTTCCTTCCCGCGGCCTGCTGCCGGCTCTGCGGCCTCTTCCGCG
TCTTCGCCTTCGCCCTCAGACGAGTCGGATCTCCCTTTGGGCCGCCTCCCCGCGTCGACTTTAAGACCAA
TGACTTACAAGGCAGCTGTAGATCTTAGCCACTTTTTAAAAGAAAAGGGGGGACTGGAAGGGCTAATTCA
CTCCCAACGAAGACAAGATCTGCTTTTTGCTTGTACTGGGTCTCTCTGGTTAGACCAGATCTGAGCCTGG
GAGCTCTCTGGCTAACTAGGGAACCCACTGCTTAAGCCTCAATAAAGCTTGCCTTGAGTGCTTCAAGTAG
TGTGTGCCCGTCTGTTGTGTGACTCTGGTAACTAGAGATCCCTCAGACCCTTTTAGTCAGTGTGGAAAAT
CTCTAGCAGTACGTATAGTAGTTCATGTCATCTTATTATTCAGTATTTATAACTTGCAAAGAAATGAATA
TCAGAGAGTGAGAGGAACTTGTTTATTGCAGCTTATAATGGTTACAAATAAAGCAATAGCATCACAAATT
TCACAAATAAAGCATTTTTTTCACTGCATTCTAGTTGTGGTTTGTCCAAACTCATCAATGTATCTTATCA
TGTCTGGCTCTAGCTATCCCGCCCCTAACTCCGCCCATCCCGCCCCTAACTCCGCCCAGTTCCGCCCATT
CTCCGCCCCATGGCTGACTAATTTTTTTTATTTATGCAGAGGCCGAGGCCGCCTCGGCCTCTGAGCTATT
CCAGAAGTAGTGAGGAGGCTTTTTTGGAGGCCTAGGGACGTACCCAATTCGCCCTATAGTGAGTCGTATT
ACGCGCGCTCACTGGCCGTCGTTTTACAACGTCGTGACTGGGAAAACCCTGGCGTTACCCAACTTAATCG
CCTTGCAGCACATCCCCCTTTCGCCAGCTGGCGTAATAGCGAAGAGGCCCGCACCGATCGCCCTTCCCAA
CAGTTGCGCAGCCTGAATGGCGAATGGG
[124 nt withheld, positions 7799-7922]
C
[91 nt withheld, positions 7924-8014]
A
[49 nt withheld, positions 8016-8064]
CCTTTGACGTTGGAGTCCACGTTCTTT
[37 nt withheld, positions 8092-8128]
ACCCTATCTCGGTCTATTCTTTTGATTTATAAGGGATTTTGCCGATTTCGGCCTATTGGTTAAAAAATGA
GCTGATTTAACAAAAATTTAACGCGAATTTTAACAAAATATTAACGCTTACAATTTAGGTGGCACTTTTC
GGGGAAATGTGCGCGGAACCCCTATTTGTTTATTTTTCTAAATACATTCAAATATGTATCCGCTCATGAG
ACAATAACCCTGATAAATGCTTCAATAATATTGAAAAAGGAAGAGTATGAGTATTCAACATTTCCGTGTC
GCCCTTATTCCCTTTTTTGCGGCATTTTGCCTTCCTGTTTTTGCTCACCCAGAAACGCTGGTGAAAGTAA
AAGATGCTGAAGATCAGTTGGGTGCACGAGTGGGTTACATCGAACTGGATCTCAACAGCGGTAAGATCCT
TGAGAGTTTTCGCCCCGAAGAACGTTTTCCAATGATGAGCACTTTTAAAGTTCTGCTATGTGGCGCGGTA
TTATCCCGTATTGACGCCGGGCAAGAGCAACTCGGTCGCCGCATACACTATTCTCAGAATGACTTGGTTG
AGTACTCACCAGTCACAGAAAAGCATCTTACGGATGGCATGACAGTAAGAGAATTATGCAGTGCTGCCAT
AACCATGAGTGATAACACTGCGGCCAACTTACTTCTGACAACGATCGGAGGACCGAAGGAGCTAACCGCT
TTTTTGCACAACATGGGGGATCATGTAACTCGCCTTGATCGTTGGGAACCGGAGCTGAATGAAGCCATAC
CAAACGACGAGCGTGACACCACGATGCCTGTAGCAATGGCAACAACGTTGCGCAAACTATTAACTGGCGA
ACTACTTACTCTAGCTTCCCGGCAACAATTAATAGACTGGATGGAGGCGGATAAAGTTGCAGGACCACTT
CTGCGCTCGGCCCTTCCGGCTGGCTGGTTTATTGCTGATAAATCTGGAGCCGGTGAGCGTGGGTCTCGCG
GTATCATTGCAGCACTGGGGCCAGATGGTAAGCCCTCCCGTATCGTAGTTATCTACACGACGGGGAGTCA
GGCAACTATGGATGAACGAAATAGACAGATCGCTGAGATAGGTGCCTCACTGATTAAGCATTGGTAACTG
TCAGACCAAGTTTACTCATATATACTTTAGATTGATTTAAAACTTCATTTTTAATTTAAAAGGATCTAGG
TGAAGATCCTTTTTGATAATCTCATGACCAAAATCCCTTAACGTGAGTTTTCGTTCCACTGAGCGTCAGA
CCCCGTAGAAAAGATCAAAGGATCTTCTTGAGATCCTTTTTTTCTGCGCGTAATCTGCTGCTTGCAAACA
AAAAAACCACCGCTACCAGCGGTGGTTTGTTTGCCGGATCAAGAGCTACCAACTCTTTTTCCGAAGGTAA
CTGGCTTCAGCAGAGCGCAGATACCAAATACTGTTCTTCTAGTGTAGCCGTAGTTAGGCCACCACTTCAA
GAACTCTGTAGCACCGCCTACATACCTCGCTCTGCTAATCCTGTTACCAGTGGCTGCTGCCAGTGGCGAT
AAGTCGTGTCTTACCGGGTTGGACTCAAGACGATAGTTACCGGATAAGGCGCAGCGGTCGGGCTGAACGG
GGGGTTCGTGCACACAGCCCAGCTTGGAGCGAACGACCTACACCGAACTGAGATACCTACAGCGTGAGCT
ATGAGAAAGCGCCACGCTTCCCGAAGGGAGAAAGGCGGACAGGTATCCGGTAAGCGGCAGGGTCGGAACA
GGAGAGCGCACGAGGGAGCTTCCAGGGGGAAACGCCTGGTATCTTTATAGTCCTGTCGGGTTTCGCCACC
TCTGACTTGAGCGTCGATTTTTGTGATGCTCGTCAGGGGGGCGGAGCCTATGGAAAAACGCCAGCAACGC
GGCCTTTTTACGGTTCCTGGCCTTTTGCTGGCCTTTTGCTCACATGTTCTTTCCTGCGTTATCCCCTGAT
TCTGTGGATAACCGTATTACCGCCTTTGAGTGAGCTGATACCGCTCGCCGCAGCCGAACGACCGAGCGCA
GCGAGTCAGTGAGCGAGGAAGCGGAAGAGCGCCCAATACGCAAACCGCCTCTCCCCGCGCGTTGGCCGAT
TCATTAATGCAGCTGGCACGACAGGTTTCCCGACTGGAAAGCGGGCAGTGAGCGCAACGCAATTAATGTG
AGTTAGCTCACTCATTAGGCACCCCAGGCTTTACACTTTATGCTTCCGGCTCGTATGTTGTGTGGAATTG
TGAGCGGATAACAATTTCACACAGGAAACAGCTATGACCATGATTACGCCAAGCGCGCAATTAACCCTCA
CTAAAGGGAACAAAAGCTGGAGCTGCAAGC
