>Addgene plasmid #143996 | TFORF2051 | depositor partial sequence | sequence record 284112 | Insert
ACCGCCACCATGGCGGAGCTGATGCTGCTCAGCGAGATTGCTGACCCGACGCGTTTCTTCACCGACAACC
TGCTTAGCCCGGAGGACTGGGACAGCACCTTGTATTCTGGCCTAGATGAAGTGGCCGAGGAGCAGACGCA
GCTCTTCCGTTGCCCGGAGCAGGATGTCCCGTTTGACGGCAGCTCCCTGGACGTGGGGATGGATGTCAGC
CCCTCTGAGCCCCCATGGGAACTCCTGCCGATCTTCCCAGATCTTCAGGTGAAGTCTGAGCCATCTTCCC
CCTGCTCTTCCTCCTCCCTCAGCTCCGAGTCATCGCGTCTCTCCACAGAGCCATCCAGCGAGGCTCTTGG
GGTAGGGGAGGTGCTCCATGTGAAGACAGAGTCCTTGGCACCCCCACTGTGTCTCCTGGGAGATGACCCA
ACATCCTCATTTGAAACCGTCCAGATCAACGTTATCCCCACCTCTGATGATTCCTCAGATGTCCAGACCA
AGATAGAACCTGTCTCTCCATGTTCTTCCGTCAACTCTGAGGCCTCCCTGCTCTCAGCCGACTCCTCCAG
CCAGGCTTTTATAGGAGAGGAGGTCCTGGAAGTGAAGACAGAGTCCCTGTCCCCTTCAGGATGCCTCCTG
TGGGATGTCCCAGCCCCCTCACTTGGAGCTGTCCAGATCAGCATGGGCCCATCCCTTGATGGCTCCTCAG
GCAAAGCCCTGCCCACCCGGAAGCCGCCACTGCAGCCCAAACCTGTAGTGCTAACCACTGTCCCAATGCC
ATCCAGAGCTGTGCCTCCCAGCACCACAGTCCTTCTGCAGTCCCTCGTCCAGCCACCCCCAGTGTCCCCA
GTTGTCCTCATCCAGGGTGCTATTCGAGTCCAGCCTGAAGGGCCGGCTCCCTCTCTACCACGGCCTGAGA
GGAAGAGCATCGTTCCCGCTCCTATGCCTGGAAACTCCTGCCCGCCTGAAGTGGATGCAAAGCTGCTGAA
GCGGCAGCAGCGAATGATCAAGAACCGGGAGTCAGCCTGCCAGTCCCGGAGAAAGAAGAAAGAGTATCTG
CAGGGACTGGAGGCTCGGCTGCAAGCAGTACTGGCTGACAACCAGCAGCTCCGCCGAGAGAATGCTGCCC
TCCGGCGGCGGCTGGAGGCCCTGCTGGCTGAAAACAGCGAGCTCAAGTTAGGGTCTGGAAACAGGAAGGT
GGTCTGCATCATGGTCTTCCTTCTCTTCATTGCCTTCAACTTTGGACCTGTCAGCATCAGTGAGCCTCCT
TCAGCTCCCATCTCTCCTCGGATGAACAAGGGGGAGCCTCAACCCCGGAGACACTTGCTGGGGTTCTCAG
AGCAAGAGCCAGTTCAGGGAGTTGAACCTCTCCAGGGGTCCTCCCAGGGCCCTAAGGAGCCCCAGCCCAG
CCCCACAGACCAGCCCAGTTTCAGCAACCTGACAGCCTTCCCTGGGGGCGCCAAGGAGCTACTACTAAGA
GACCTAGACCAGCTCTTCCTCTCCTCTGATTGCCGGCACTTCAACCGCACTGAGTCCCTGAGGCTTGCTG
ACGAGTTGAGTGGCTGGGTCCAGCGCCACCAGAGAGGCCGGAGGAAGATCCCTCAGAGGGCCCAGGAGAG
ACAGAAGTCTCAGCCACGGAAGAAGTCACCTCCAGTTAAGGCAGTCCCCATCCAACCCCCTGGACCCCCA
GAAAGGGATTCTGTGGGCCAGCTGCAACTATATCGCCACCCAGACCGTTCGCAGCCAGCATTCTTGGATG
CAATTGACCGACGGGAAGACACATTTTATGTTGTCTCTTTCCGAAGGGACCACCTGCTGCTCCCAGCCAT
CAGCCACAACAAGACCTCCCGGCCCAAGATGTCCCTGGTGATGCCTGCCATGGCCCCCAATGAGACCCTG
TCAGGCCGTGGGGCCCCGGGGGACTATGAGGAGATGATGCAGATCGAGTGTGAGGTCATGGACACCAGGG
TGATTCACATCAAGACCTCCACAGTGCCCCCCTCGCTCCGAAAACAGCCATCCCCAACCCCAGGCAATGC
CACAGGTGGCCCCTTGCCAGTCTCTGCAGCCAGCCAGGCCCACCAGGCCTCCCACCAGCCCCTCTACCTC
AATCATCCCTAGTAATGAACTAGTCCGTAACTTGAAAGTATTTCGATTTCTTGGCTTTATATATCTTGTG
GAAAGGACGACATGTAATGAGTGCTTAAATGAAA
