>Addgene plasmid #143996 | TFORF2051 | depositor partial sequence | sequence record 284113 | Barcode
CATGTAATGAGTGCTTAAATGAAA
